Addgene plasmid #27111: pCS2 Flag Smad3 EPSM A204S
Depositing lab: Joan Massague. Depositing organization: Memorial Sloan-Kettering Cancer Center. Publication: Ubiquitin ligase Nedd4L targets activated Smad2/3 to limit TGF-beta signaling. Gao S, Alarcon C, Sapkota G, Rahman S, Chen PY, Goerner N, Macias MJ, Erdjument-Bromage H, Tempst P, Massague J. Mol Cell. 2009 Nov 13. 36(3):457-68. 10.1016/j.molcel.2009.09.043 PubMed 19917253.
Backbone
  Vector backbone: pCS2
  Backbone size w/o insert (bp): 4000
  Vector type: xenopus/mammalian/avian/zebrafish
Growth in bacteria
  Bacterial resistance: Ampicillin, 100 μg/mL
  Growth temperature: 37°C
  Growth strain: DH5alpha
  Copy number: High Copy
Gene/Insert
  Gene/Insert name: Smad3
  Species: H. sapiens (human)
  Insert size (bp): 1300
  Mutation: T179V S204A S208A S213A; A204S
  Entrez Gene: SMAD3 (a.k.a. HSPC193, HsT17436, JV15-2, LDS1C, LDS3, MADH3, hMAD-3, hSMAD3, mad3)
  Tag / fusion protein: Flag (N terminal on insert)
  Cloning method: Restriction Enzyme
  Sequencing primers: 5′ lac_promoter; 3′ SP6
Terms and licenses: Academic/Nonprofit Terms; Industry Terms: Not Available to Industry
Depositor comments: A204 was mutated back to the WT residue on the original pCS2-Flag Smad3 EPSM plasmid.
How to cite: pCS2 Flag Smad3 EPSM A204S was a gift from Joan Massague (Addgene plasmid # 27111 ; http://n2t.net/addgene:27111 ; RRID:Addgene_27111)
