[The description below was written by a language model from this plasmid's Addgene catalogue record.]
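Description:
pCS2 Flag Smad3 EPSM A204S is an expression plasmid built on the pCS2 backbone (about 4 kb without insert), a multipurpose vector listed for use in Xenopus, mammalian, avian and zebrafish systems. It is propagated in E. coli as a high-copy plasmid under ampicillin selection. The record provides no feature table and does not state the promoter driving the insert. pCS2-family vectors generally carry a strong CMV-derived promoter for expression in vertebrate cells and embryos, plus an SP6 promoter for in vitro transcription of mRNA. The use of an SP6 sequencing primer is consistent with this, but these elements are not explicitly documented here.

The insert is human SMAD3 (about 1.3 kb), a receptor-regulated transducer of TGF-beta signaling, fused to an N-terminal Flag epitope tag for detection and immunoprecipitation. The parental "EPSM" version carries four substitutions, T179V, S204A, S208A and S213A, which replace phosphorylatable threonine and serine residues with non-phosphorylatable ones. In this derivative, position 204 has been reverted from alanine to the wild-type serine, so S204 is the only one of the four sites restored, while T179V, S208A and S213A remain.

Such an add-back mutant lets the contribution of one phosphoacceptor site be tested in isolation from the other three. The associated publication concerns targeting of activated Smad2/3 by the ubiquitin ligase Nedd4L to limit TGF-beta signaling. This suggests use alongside wild-type, full EPSM and other single-site revertants to map which phosphorylation events govern Smad3 recognition, turnover or activity, though the record does not spell out the specific experiments.
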