>Addgene plasmid #27111 | pCS2 Flag Smad3 EPSM A204S | addgene partial sequence | sequence record 33392 | 27111 with CMV-F
GCATGCTCGTTTAGGGAACCGCCATTCTGCCTGGGGACGTCGGAGCAAGCTTGATTTAGGTGACACTATA
GAATACAAGCTACTTGTTCTTTTTGCAGGATCCCATCGATTCGAATTCACCATGGACTACAAGGACGACG
ATGACAAGTCGTCCATCCTGCCTTTCACTCCCCCGATCGTGAAGCGCCTGCTGGGCTGGAAGAAGGGCGA
GCAGAACGGGCAGGAGGAGAAATGGTGCGAGAAGGCGGTCAAGAGCCTGGTCAAGAAACTCAAGAAGACG
GGGCAGCTGGACGAGCTGGAGAAGGCCATCACCACGCAGAACGTCAACACCAAGTGCATCACCATCCCCA
GGTCCCTGGATGGCCGGTTGCAGGTGTCCCATCGGAAGGGGCTCCCTCATGTCATCTACTGCCGCCTGTG
GCGATGGCCAGACCTGCACAGCCACCACGAGCTGCGGGCCATGGAGCTGTGTGAGTTCGCCTTCAATATG
AAGAAGGACGAGGTCTGCGTGAATCCCTACCACTACCAGAGAGTAGAGACACCAGTTCTACCTCCTGTGT
TGGTGCCACGCCACACAGAGATCCCGGCCGAGTTCCCCCCACTGGACGACTACAGCCATTCCATCCCCGA
AAACACTAACTTCCCCGCAGGCATCGAGCCCCAGAGCAATATTCCAGAGGTCCCTCCCCCTGGCTACCTG
AGTGAAGATGGAGAAACCAGTGACCACCAGATGAACCACAGCATGGACGCAGGTTCTCCAAACCTAGCCC
CGAATCCGATGGCCCCAGCACATAATAACTTGGACCTGCAGCCAGTTACCTACTGCGAGCCGGCCTTCTG
GTGCTCCATCTCCTACTACGAGCTGAACCAGCGCGTC
