>Addgene plasmid #27111 | pCS2 Flag Smad3 EPSM A204S | addgene partial sequence | sequence record 33393 | 27111 with lac_promoter
TTTCACACAGGAAACAGCTATGACCATGATTACGCCAAGCGCGCAATTAACCCTCACTAAAGGGAACAAA
AGCTGGGTACCGGGCCCAATGCATTGGCGCCGCGGCGCGCCGCGAATTAAAAAACCTCCCACACCTCCCC
CTGAACCTGAAACATAAAATGAATGCAATTGTTGTTGTTAACTTGTTTATTGCAGCTTATAATGGTTACA
AATAAAGCAATAGCATCACAAATTTCACAAATAAAGCATTTTTTTCACTGCATTCTAGTTGTGGTTTGTC
CAAACTCATCAATGTATCTTATCATGTCTGGATCTACGTAATACGACTCACTATAGTTCTAGACTAAGAC
ACACTGGAACAGCGGATGCTTGGGGAGCCCATCTGGGTGAGGACCTTGTCAAGCCACTGCAAAGGCCCAT
TCAGGTGCAGCTCAATCCAGCAGGGGGTACTGGTCACAGTCTGTCTCCTGTACTCCGCTCCCCAGCCTTT
GACGAAGCTCATGCGGATGGTGCACATTCGGGTCAACTGGTAGACAGCCTCAAAGCCCTGGTTGACCGAC
TGGGCCAGGAGGGCAGCGAACTCCTGGTTGTTGAAGATCTTCAGGTTGCATCCTGGTGGGATCTTGCAGA
CGGTGGCCGGGTGCCAGCCATAGCGCTGGTTACAGTTGGGAGACTGGACAAAAATAGCGCTGTCACTGAG
GCACTCTGCGAAGACCTCCCCTCCGATGTAGTAGAGCCGCACGCCTCTTCCGATGTGTCTCCGTGTCAGC
TCCACTGCTGCATTCCTGTTGACATTGGAGAGCAGCCCTAGGCAGAAGCGCTCCGAATTGGAGGGGTCGG
TGAAGCCATCCACAGTCATGGAATGGCTGCGAGGGCGTGG
